>Addgene plasmid #185257 | pST_DHN_HbDHN2 (pBS0789) | addgene full sequence | sequence record 363777 | Addgene NGS Result
CGGATCGGGAGATCTCCCGATCCCCTATGGTGCACTCTCAGTACAATCTGCTCTGATGCCGCATAGTTAA
GCCAGTATCTGCTCCCTGCTTGTGTGTTGGAGGTCGCTGAGTAGTGCGCGAGCAAAATTTAAGCTACAAC
AAGGCAAGGCTTGACCGACAATTGCATGAAGAATCTGCTTAGGGTTAGGCGTTTTGCGCTGCTTCGCGAT
GTACGGGCCAGATATACGCGTTGACATTGATTATTGACTAGTTATTAATAGTAATCAATTACGGGGTCAT
TAGTTCATAGCCCATATATGGAGTTCCGCGTTACATAACTTACGGTAAATGGCCCGCCTGGCTGACCGCC
CAACGACCCCCGCCCATTGACGTCAATAATGACGTATGTTCCCATAGTAACGCCAATAGGGACTTTCCAT
TGACGTCAATGGGTGGAGTATTTACGGTAAACTGCCCACTTGGCAGTACATCAAGTGTATCATATGCCAA
GTACGCCCCCTATTGACGTCAATGACGGTAAATGGCCCGCCTGGCATTATGCCCAGTACATGACCTTATG
GGACTTTCCTACTTGGCAGTACATCTACGTATTAGTCATCGCTATTACCATGGTGATGCGGTTTTGGCAG
TACATCAATGGGCGTGGATAGCGGTTTGACTCACGGGGATTTCCAAGTCTCCACCCCATTGACGTCAATG
GGAGTTTGTTTTGGCACCAAAATCAACGGGACTTTCCAAAATGTCGTAACAACTCCGCCCCATTGACGCA
AATGGGCGGTAGGCGTGTACGGTGGGAGGTCTATATAAGCAGAGCTCTCTGGCTAACTAGAGAACCCACT
GCTTACTGGCTTATCGAAATTAATACGACTCACTATAGGGAGACCCAAGCTGGCTAGCCACCATGGCCGA
GCAGGACCACCACAAGAGCCACGAGAGCGAGACACCCGTGGTGGGCGGCGGAGCTGCTGTGGAGACAAAG
GACAGGGGCCTGTTCGACTTCATGGGCAAGAAGGAGGAGGAGAAGCCCCAGGAGGAGGTGATCGTGACCG
AGTTCGAGGAGAAGGTGCAGGTGAGCGACCCCGAGCCCAAGGAGGAGGAGAACAAGCACGGCCTGCTGGA
GAAGCTGCACAGGAGCGACAGCAGCACCAGCAGCAGCAGCGACGAGGAGGAGGGCGAGGGAGTGGAGAAG
AACAAGAAGAAGAAGAAGGGCCTGAAGGAGAAGATCAAGGACAAGATCACCGGCGACAAGGAGGAGAAGA
AGGAGGAGGACACCACCATCCCCATCGAGAAGGTGGAGAAGGACGAGGAGGCCGAGGACAAGAAGGGCTT
CCTCGAGAAAATAAAAGAGAAACTGCCCGGCCAGCAGAAGAAGGCCGAGGAGGAGACACTGCCCGCTCCT
CCTCCCGCCGAGAACGCTCATGCCGAGGCTGCCTCTCATGAGGGCGACGCCAAGGAGAAGAAGGGCATCT
TGGAGAAAATTAAAGAAAAGATCCCCGGCTACCACCCCAAGACCGAGGAGGAGAAGAAGGAGTGAACCCG
CTGATCAGCCTCGACTGTGCCTTCTAGTTGCCAGCCATCTGTTGTTTGCCCCTCCCCCGTGCCTTCCTTG
ACCCTGGAAGGTGCCACTCCCACTGTCCTTTCCTAATAAAATGAGGAAATTGCATCGCATTGTCTGAGTA
GGTGTCATTCTATTCTGGGGGGTGGGGTGGGGCAGGACAGCAAGGGGGAGGATTGGGAAGACAATAGCAG
GCATGCTGGGGATGCGGTGGGCTCTATGGCTTCTGAGGCGGAAAGAACCAGCTGGGGCTCTAGGGGGTAT
CCCC
[124 nt withheld, positions 1825-1948]
C
[91 nt withheld, positions 1950-2040]
A
[49 nt withheld, positions 2042-2090]
CCTTTGACGTTGGAGTCCACGTTCTTT
[37 nt withheld, positions 2118-2154]
ACCCTATCTCGGTCTATTCTTTTGATTTATAAGGGATTTTGCCGATTTCGGCCTATTGGTTAAAAAATGA
GCTGATTTAACAAAAATTTAACGCGAATTAATTCTGTGGAATGTGTGTCAGTTAGGGTGTGGAAAGTCCC
CAGGCTCCCCAGCAGGCAGAAGTATGCAAAGCATGCATCTCAATTAGTCAGCAACCAGGTGTGGAAAGTC
CCCAGGCTCCCCAGCAGGCAGAAGTATGCAAAGCATGCATCTCAATTAGTCAGCAACCATAGTCCCGCCC
CTAACTCCGCCCATCCCGCCCCTAACTCCGCCCAGTTCCGCCCATTCTCCGCCCCATGGCTGACTAATTT
TTTTTATTTATGCAGAGGCCGAGGCCGCCTCTGCCTCTGAGCTATTCCAGAAGTAGTGAGGAGGCTTTTT
TGGAGGCCTAGGCTTTTGCAAAAAGCTCCCGGGAGCTTGTATATCCATTTTCGGATCTGATCAGCACGTG
TTGACAATTAATCATCGGCATAGTATATCGGCATAGTATAATACGACAAGGTGAGGAACTAAACCATGGC
CAAGTTGACCAGTGCCGTTCCGGTGCTCACCGCGCGCGACGTCGCCGGAGCGGTCGAGTTCTGGACCGAC
CGGCTCGGGTTCTCCCGGGACTTCGTGGAGGACGACTTCGCCGGTGTGGTCCGGGACGACGTGACCCTGT
TCATCAGCGCGGTCCAGGACCAGGTGGTGCCGGACAACACCCTGGCCTGGGTGTGGGTGCGCGGCCTGGA
CGAGCTGTACGCCGAGTGGTCGGAGGTCGTGTCCACGAACTTCCGGGACGCCTCCGGGCCGGCCATGACC
GAGATCGGCGAGCAGCCGTGGGGGCGGGAGTTCGCCCTGCGCGACCCGGCCGGCAACTGCGTGCACTTCG
TGGCCGAGGAGCAGGACTGACACGTGCTACGAGATTTCGATTCCACCGCCGCCTTCTATGAAAGGTTGGG
CTTCGGAATCGTTTTCCGGGACGCCGGCTGGATGATCCTCCAGCGCGGGGATCTCATGCTGGAGTTCTTC
GCCCACCCCAACTTGTTTATTGCAGCTTATAATGGTTACAAATAAAGCAATAGCATCACAAATTTCACAA
ATAAAGCATTTTTTTCACTGCATTCTAGTTGTGGTTTGTCCAAACTCATCAATGTATCTTATCATGTCTG
TATACCGTCGACCTCTAGCTAGAGCTTGGCGTAATCATGGTCATAGCTGTTTCCTGTGTGAAATTGTTAT
CCGCTCACAATTCCACACAACATACGAGCCGGAAGCATAAAGTGTAAAGCCTGGGGTGCCTAATGAGTGA
GCTAACTTACATTAATTGCGTTGCGCTCACTGCCCGCTTTCCAGTCGGGAAACCTGTCGTGCCAGCTGCA
TTAATGAATCGGCCAACGCGCGGGGAGAGGCGGTTTGCGTATTGGGCGCTCTTCCGCTTCCTCGCTCACT
GACTCGCTGCGCTCGGTCGTTCGGCTGCGGCGAGCGGTATCAGCTCACTCAAAGGCGGTAATACGGTTAT
CCACAGAATCAGGGGATAACGCAGGAAAGAACATGTGAGCAAAAGGCCAGCAAAAGGCCAGGAACCGTAA
AAAGGCCGCGTTGCTGGCGTTTTTCCATAGGCTCCGCCCCCCTGACGAGCATCACAAAAATCGACGCTCA
AGTCAGAGGTGGCGAAACCCGACAGGACTATAAAGATACCAGGCGTTTCCCCCTGGAAGCTCCCTCGTGC
GCTCTCCTGTTCCGACCCTGCCGCTTACCGGATACCTGTCCGCCTTTCTCCCTTCGGGAAGCGTGGCGCT
TTCTCATAGCTCACGCTGTAGGTATCTCAGTTCGGTGTAGGTCGTTCGCTCCAAGCTGGGCTGTGTGCAC
GAACCCCCCGTTCAGCCCGACCGCTGCGCCTTATCCGGTAACTATCGTCTTGAGTCCAACCCGGTAAGAC
ACGACTTATCGCCACTGGCAGCAGCCACTGGTAACAGGATTAGCAGAGCGAGGTATGTAGGCGGTGCTAC
AGAGTTCTTGAAGTGGTGGCCTAACTACGGCTACACTAGAAGAACAGTATTTGGTATCTGCGCTCTGCTG
AAGCCAGTTACCTTCGGAAAAAGAGTTGGTAGCTCTTGATCCGGCAAACAAACCACCGCTGGTAGCGGTG
GTTTTTTTGTTTGCAAGCAGCAGATTACGCGCAGAAAAAAAGGATCTCAAGAAGATCCTTTGATCTTTTC
TACGGGGTCTGACGCTCAGTGGAACGAAAACTCACGTTAAGGGATTTTGGTCATGAGATTATCAAAAAGG
ATCTTCACCTAGATCCTTTTAAATTAAAAATGAAGTTTTAAATCAATCTAAAGTATATATGAGTAAACTT
GGTCTGACAGTTACCAATGCTTAATCAGTGAGGCACCTATCTCAGCGATCTGTCTATTTCGTTCATCCAT
AGTTGCCTGACTCCCCGTCGTGTAGATAACTACGATACGGGAGGGCTTACCATCTGGCCCCAGTGCTGCA
ATGATACCGCGAGACCCACGCTCACCGGCTCCAGATTTATCAGCAATAAACCAGCCAGCCGGAAGGGCCG
AGCGCAGAAGTGGTCCTGCAACTTTATCCGCCTCCATCCAGTCTATTAATTGTTGCCGGGAAGCTAGAGT
AAGTAGTTCGCCAGTTAATAGTTTGCGCAACGTTGTTGCCATTGCTACAGGCATCGTGGTGTCACGCTCG
TCGTTTGGTATGGCTTCATTCAGCTCCGGTTCCCAACGATCAAGGCGAGTTACATGATCCCCCATGTTGT
GCAAAAAAGCGGTTAGCTCCTTCGGTCCTCCGATCGTTGTCAGAAGTAAGTTGGCCGCAGTGTTATCACT
CATGGTTATGGCAGCACTGCATAATTCTCTTACTGTCATGCCATCCGTAAGATGCTTTTCTGTGACTGGT
GAGTACTCAACCAAGTCATTCTGAGAATAGTGTATGCGGCGACCGAGTTGCTCTTGCCCGGCGTCAATAC
GGGATAATACCGCGCCACATAGCAGAACTTTAAAAGTGCTCATCATTGGAAAACGTTCTTCGGGGCGAAA
ACTCTCAAGGATCTTACCGCTGTTGAGATCCAGTTCGATGTAACCCACTCGTGCACCCAACTGATCTTCA
GCATCTTTTACTTTCACCAGCGTTTCTGGGTGAGCAAAAACAGGAAGGCAAAATGCCGCAAAAAAGGGAA
TAAGGGCGACACGGAAATGTTGAATACTCATACTCTTCCTTTTTCAATATTATTGAAGCATTTATCAGGG
TTATTGTCTCATGAGCGGATACATATTTGAATGTATTTAGAAAAATAAACAAATAGGGGTTCCGCGCACA
TTTCCCCGAAAAGTGCCACCTGACGTCGA
Features (pLannotate 1.2.2; 21 found; start..end, strand, type, name):
     26..78      -  misc_feature   bom (fragment): basis of mobility region from pBR322
    233..612     +  enhancer       CMV enhancer: human cytomegalovirus immediate early enhancer
    613..816     +  promoter       CMV promoter: human cytomegalovirus (CMV) immediate early promoter
    812..845     +  LTR            5' LTR (truncated) (fragment): truncated 5' long terminal repeat (LTR) from HIV-1
    861..879     +  promoter       T7 promoter: promoter for bacteriophage T7 RNA polymerase
    933..1271    +  CDS            ERD14 (fragment): ERD14_ARATH - Experimental evidence at protein level: Swiss-Prot protein existence level 1. Intrinsically disordered protein acting as a chaperone. Prevents heat-induced aggregation and/or inactivation of various substrates. Binds to acidic phospholipid vesicles without affecting membrane fluidity. From Arabidopsis thaliana (Mouse-ear cress).
   1555..1779    +  polyA_signal   bGH poly(A) signal: bovine growth hormone polyadenylation signal
   1783..1804    +  promoter       SV40 promoter (fragment): SV40 enhancer and early promoter
   1825..2253    +  rep_origin     f1 ori (sequence partly withheld): f1 bacteriophage origin of replication; arrow indicates direction of (+) strand synthesis
   2267..2596    +  promoter       SV40 promoter: SV40 enhancer and early promoter
   2644..2691    +  promoter       EM7 promoter: synthetic bacterial promoter&nbsp
   2710..3084    +  CDS            BleoR: antibiotic-binding protein; Sh ble from Streptoalloteichus hindustanus; confers resistance to bleomycin, phleomycin, and Zeocin™
   3094..3219    +  CDS            ble (fragment): BLE_KLEPN - Experimental evidence at protein level: Swiss-Prot protein existence level 1. Binding protein with a strong affinity to the bleomycin family of antibiotics. Binds to CL990; an antimitotic-antibiotic compound. From Klebsiella pneumoniae.
   3214..3335    +  polyA_signal   SV40 poly(A) signal: SV40 polyadenylation signal
   3408..3424    -  protein_bind   lac operator: The lac repressor binds to the lac operator to inhibit transcription in E. coli. This inhibition can be relieved by adding lactose or isopropyl-β-D-thiogalactopyranoside (IPTG). lac repressor encoded by lacI
   3432..3462    -  promoter       lac promoter: promoter for the E. coli lac operon
   3477..3498    -  protein_bind   CAP binding site: CAP binding activates transcription in the presence of cAMP. E. coli catabolite activator protein
   3511..3603    -  CDS            lacI (fragment): lac repressor; lacI; The lac repressor binds to the lac operator to inhibit transcription in E. coli. This inhibition can be relieved by adding lactose or isopropyl-β-D-thiogalactopyranoside (IPTG).
   3786..4374    -  rep_origin     ori: high-copy-number ColE1/pMB1/pBR322/pUC origin of replication
   4545..5405    -  CDS            AmpR: β-lactamase; bla; confers resistance to ampicillin, carbenicillin, and related antibiotics
   5406..5510    -  promoter       AmpR promoter: bla
