[The description below was written by a language model from this plasmid's Addgene catalogue record and pLannotate feature annotations shown in this document.]
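Description:
pST_DHN_HbDHN2 (pBS0789) is a 5.5 kb mammalian expression plasmid carrying a 633 bp insert encoding DHN_HbDHN2, a dehydrin from the Para rubber tree (Hevea brasiliensis), placed into a backbone recorded as YK 02 by Gibson cloning. It is propagated in E. coli through a high-copy ColE1/pUC-type origin and selected with ampicillin via the bla gene and its own promoter. An f1 origin is also present, which permits single-stranded DNA production.

The insert sits downstream of the human cytomegalovirus immediate early enhancer and promoter, which drive strong constitutive transcription in mammalian cells, and upstream of the bovine growth hormone polyadenylation signal. A T7 promoter lies between the CMV promoter and the coding region and could support in vitro transcription. The automated annotation labels part of the open reading frame as a fragment of Arabidopsis ERD14, an intrinsically disordered chaperone-like protein; this most likely reflects sequence similarity between related dehydrin-family proteins rather than an Arabidopsis insert, since the catalogue entry gives the species as H. brasiliensis. No epitope tags or reporters are annotated. A second cassette places the Sh ble gene (bleomycin/phleomycin/Zeocin resistance) under both the SV40 early promoter and the bacterial EM7 promoter, followed by an SV40 polyadenylation signal, so this marker can in principle be used in mammalian cells and in bacteria. Small hits such as the truncated HIV-1 LTR, lacI and bom fragments appear to be backbone remnants.

The plasmid was made to test whether proteins from extremotolerant organisms protect human cells. The depositor describes this protein as one of the top performers in their apoptosis assay, where it protected cells from apoptosis, with pSecTag2 B serving as the negative control.
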