Addgene plasmid #185257: pST_DHN_HbDHN2 (pBS0789)
Purpose: For the mammalian expression of the Para rubber tree protein DHN_HbDHN2. This is one of the top performing targets in our apoptosis assay (it protected from apoptosis).
Depositing lab: Pamela Silver. Depositing organization: Harvard Medical School. Publication: Natural and Designed Proteins Inspired by Extremotolerant Organisms Can Form Condensates and Attenuate Apoptosis in Human Cells. Veling MT, Nguyen DT, Thadani NN, Oster ME, Rollins NJ, Brock KP, Bethel NP, Lim S, Baker D, Way JC, Marks DS, Chang RL, Silver PA. ACS Synth Biol. 2022 Mar 18;11(3):1292-1302. doi: 10.1021/acssynbio.1c00572. Epub 2022 Feb 18. PubMed 35176859.
Backbone
  Vector backbone: YK 02
  Vector type: Mammalian Expression
Growth in bacteria
  Bacterial resistance: Ampicillin, 100 μg/mL
  Growth temperature: 37°C
  Growth strain: DH5alpha
  Copy number: High Copy
Gene/Insert
  Gene/Insert name: DHN_HbDHN2
  Species: H. brasiliensis
  Insert size (bp): 633
  Cloning method: Gibson Cloning
Terms and licenses: Academic/Nonprofit Terms; Industry Terms: Not Available to Industry
Depositor comments: This is one of the top performing targets in our apoptosis assay (it protected from apoptosis). See supplemental table 2 in our paper to see its performance in our assay. The negative control for this assay is pSecTag2 B which can be obtained from Thermo here https://www.thermofisher.com/order/catalog/product/V90020
How to cite: pST_DHN_HbDHN2 (pBS0789) was a gift from Pamela Silver (Addgene plasmid # 185257 ; http://n2t.net/addgene:185257 ; RRID:Addgene_185257)
